>Addgene plasmid #170679 | pStr-KDEL_APV-SBP-Dendra2-ER-5 | addgene full sequence | sequence record 335798 | Addgene NGS Result
GACATTGATTATTGACTAGTTATTAATAGTAATCAATTACGGGGTCATTAGTTCATAGCCCATATATGGA
GTTCCGCGTTACATAACTTACGGTAAATGGCCCGCCTGGCTGACCGCCCAACGACCCCCGCCCATTGACG
TCAATAATGACGTATGTTCCCATAGTAACGCCAATAGGGACTTTCCATTGACGTCAATGGGTGGAGTATT
TACGGTAAACTGCCCACTTGGCAGTACATCAAGTGTATCATATGCCAAGTACGCCCCCTATTGACGTCAA
TGACGGTAAATGGCCCGCCTGGCATTATGCCCAGTACATGACCTTATGGGACTTTCCTACTTGGCAGTAC
ATCTACGTATTAGTCATCGCTATTACCATGGTGATGCGGTTTTGGCAGTACATCAATGGGCGTGGATAGC
GGTTTGACTCACGGGGATTTCCAAGTCTCCACCCCATTGACGTCAATGGGAGTTTGTTTTGGCACCAAAA
TCAACGGGACTTTCCAAAATGTCGTAACAACTCCGCCCCATTGACGCAAATGGGCGGTAGGCGTGTACGG
TGGGAGGTCTATATAAGCAGAGCTCTCTGGCTAACTAGAGAACCCACTGCTTACTGGCTTATCGAAATTA
ATACGACTCACTATAGGGAGACCCAAGCTTGGTACCGAGCTCGGATCGATATCTGCGGCCTAGCTAGCGC
TTAAGGCCTGTTAACCGGTATGGATGTATGCGTCCGTCTTGCCCTGTGGCTCCTCTGGGGACTCCTCCTG
CACCAGGGCCAGAGCCTCAGCCATAGTCACAGTGAGAAGGCGACAGGAACCAGCTCGGGCGCCGGTTTAA
ACGACCCTAGCAAAGACTCAAAAGCTCAGGTGTCCGCTGCCGAGGCTGGCATTACTGGAACATGGTACAA
TCAGCTCGGGAGCACCTTTATTGTGACTGCTGGAGCCGATGGAGCCCTCACCGGAACATACGAATCTGCT
GTGGGAAACGCCGAATCACGGTACGTCCTCACTGGCCGATACGATAGTGCCCCTGCCACCGACGGATCTG
GGACTGCCCTGGGATGGACTGTCGCTTGGAAAAACAACTACCGGAATGCTCATTCTGCCACAACATGGAG
TGGACAGTACGTGGGAGGCGCTGAGGCTAGAATCAATACACAGTGGCTGCTCACATCTGGCACAACCGAG
GCAAATGCTTGGAAATCCACCCTGGTGGGACATGACACATTCACCAAAGTGAAACCCTCCGCCGCTTCAA
TCGATGCCGCCAAAAAAGCCGGAGTCAACAACGGCAATCCTCTGGATGCCGTCCAGCAGCTCGGACCGAA
AGATGAACTGTGAGCGGCCGCATAGATAACTGATCCAGTGTGCTGGAATTAATTCGCTGTCTGCGAGGGC
CAGCTGTTGGGGTGAGTACTCCCTCTCAAAAGCGGGCATGACTTCTGCGCTAAGATTGTCAGTTTCCAAA
AACGAGGAGGATTTGATATTCACCTGGCCCGCGGTGATGCCTTTGAGGGTGGCCGCGTCCATCTGGTCAG
AAAAGACAATCTTTTTGTTGTCAAGCTTGAGGTGTGGCAGGCTTGAGATCTGGCCATACACTTGAGTGAC
AATGACATCCACTTTGCCTTTCTCTCCACAGGTGTCCACTCCCAGGTCCAACTGCAGGTCGAGCATGCAT
CTAGGGCGGCCAATTCCGCCCCTCTCCCCCCCCCCCTCTCCCTCCCCCCCCCCTAACGTTACTGGCCGAA
GCCGCTTGGAATAAGGCCGGTGTGCGTTTGTCTATATGTTATTTTCCACCATATTGCCGTCTTTTGGCAA
TGTGAGGGCCCGGAAACCTGGCCCTGTCTTCTTGACGAGCATTCCTAGGGGTCTTTCCCCTCTCGCCAAA
GGAATGCAAGGTCTGTTGAATGTCGTGAAGGAAGCAGTTCCTCTGGAAGCTTCTTGAAGACAAACAACGT
CTGTAGCGACCCTTTGCAGGCAGCGGAACCCCCCACCTGGCGACAGGTGCCTCTGCGGCCAAAAGCCACG
TGTATAAGATACACCTGCAAAGGCGGCACAACCCCAGTGCCACGTTGTGAGTTGGATAGTTGTGGAAAGA
GTCAAATGGCTCTCCTCAAGCGTATTCAACAAGGGGCTGAAGGATGCCCAGAAGGTACCCCATTGTATGG
GATCTGATCTGGGGCCTCGGTGCACATGCTTTACATGTGTTTAGTCGAGGTTAAAAAAACGTCTAGGCCC
CCCGAACCACGGGGACGTGGTTTTCCTTTGAAAAACACGATGATAAGCTTGCCACAACCCGGGAGGATGC
TGCTATCCGTGCCGTTGCTGCTCGGCCTCCTCGGCCTGGCCGTCGCCGCACCGGTCGCCACCGACGAGAA
GACCACTGGTTGGCGAGGTGGACACGTTGTTGAAGGACTGGCTGGGGAACTTGAACAACTTCGTGCACGA
CTGGAGCATCACCCACAAGGTCAACGTGAACCAGCACCGGGCGCCACCATGAACACCCCGGGAATTAACC
TGATCAAGGAGGACATGCGCGTGAAGGTGCACATGGAGGGCAACGTGAACGGCCACGCCTTCGTGATCGA
GGGCGAGGGCAAGGGCAAGCCCTACGAGGGCACCCAGACCGCCAACCTGACCGTGAAGGAGGGCGCCCCC
CTGCCCTTCAGCTACGACATCCTGACCACCGCCGTGCACTACGGCAACCGGGTGTTCACCAAGTACCCCG
AGGACATCCCCGACTACTTCAAGCAGAGCTTCCCCGAGGGCTACAGCTGGGAGCGCACCATGACCTTCGA
GGACAAGGGCATCTGCACCATCCGCAGCGACATCAGCCTGGAGGGCGACTGCTTCTTCCAGAACGTGCGC
TTCAAGGGCACCAACTTCCCCCCCAACGGCCCCGTGATGCAGAAGAAGACCCTGAAGTGGGAGCCCAGCA
CCGAGAAGCTGCACGTGCGCGACGGCCTGCTGGTGGGCAACATCAACATGGCCCTGCTGCTGGAGGGCGG
CGGCCACTACCTGTGCGACTTCAAGACCACCTACAAGGCCAAGAAGGTGGTGCAGCTGCCCGACGCCCAC
TTCGTGGACCACCGCATCGAGATCCTGGGCAACGACAGCGACTACAACAAGGTGAAGCTGTACGAGCACG
CCGTGGCCCGCTACAGCCCCCTGCCCAGCCAGGTGTGGTCCGGAAAGGACGAGCTGTAAATAACTGATCA
TAATCAGCCATACCACATTTGTAGAGGTTTTACTTGCTTTAAAAAACCTCCCACACCTCCCCCTGAACCT
GAAACATAAAATGAATGCAATTGTTGTTGTTAACTTGTTTATTGCAGCTTATAATGGTTACAAATAAAGC
AATAGCATCACAAATTTCACAAATAAAGCATTTTTTTCACTGCATTCTAGTTGTGGTTTGTCCAAACTCA
TCAATGTATCTTAACGCGTCGAGTGCATTCTAGTTGTGGTTTGTCCAAACTCATCAATGTATCTTATCAT
GTCTGTATACCGTCGACCTCTAGCTAGAGCTTGGCGTAATCATGGTCATAGCTGTTTCCTGTGTGAAATT
GTTATCCGCTCACAATTCCACACAACATACGAGCCGGAAGCATAAAGTGTAAAGCCTGGGGTGCCTAATG
AGTGAGCTAACTCACATTAATTGCGTTGCGCTCACTGCCCGCTTTCCAGTCGGGAAACCTGTCGTGCCAG
CTGCATTAATGAATCGGCCAACGCGCGGGGAGAGGCGGTTTGCGTATTGGGCGCTCTTCCGCTTCCTCGC
TCACTGACTCGCTGCGCTCGGTCGTTCGGCTGCGGCGAGCGGTATCAGCTCACTCAAAGGCGGTAATACG
GTTATCCACAGAATCAGGGGATAACGCAGGAAAGAACATGTGAGCAAAAGGCCAGCAAAAGGCCAGGAAC
CGTAAAAAGGCCGCGTTGCTGGCGTTTTTCCATAGGCTCCGCCCCCCTGACGAGCATCACAAAAATCGAC
GCTCAAGTCAGAGGTGGCGAAACCCGACAGGACTATAAAGATACCAGGCGTTTCCCCCTGGAAGCTCCCT
CGTGCGCTCTCCTGTTCCGACCCTGCCGCTTACCGGATACCTGTCCGCCTTTCTCCCTTCGGGAAGCGTG
GCGCTTTCTCATAGCTCACGCTGTAGGTATCTCAGTTCGGTGTAGGTCGTTCGCTCCAAGCTGGGCTGTG
TGCACGAACCCCCCGTTCAGCCCGACCGCTGCGCCTTATCCGGTAACTATCGTCTTGAGTCCAACCCGGT
AAGACACGACTTATCGCCACTGGCAGCAGCCACTGGTAACAGGATTAGCAGAGCGAGGTATGTAGGCGGT
GCTACAGAGTTCTTGAAGTGGTGGCCTAACTACGGCTACACTAGAAGAACAGTATTTGGTATCTGCGCTC
TGCTGAAGCCAGTTACCTTCGGAAAAAGAGTTGGTAGCTCTTGATCCGGCAAACAAACCACCGCTGGTAG
CGGTGGTTTTTTTGTTTGCAAGCAGCAGATTACGCGCAGAAAAAAAGGATCTCAAGAAGATCCTTTGATC
TTTTCTACGGGGTCTGACGCTCAGTGGAACGAAAACTCACGTTAAGGGATTTTGGTCATGAGATTATCAA
AAAGGATCTTCACCTAGATCCTTTTAAATTAAAAATGAAGTTTTAAATCAATCTAAAGTATATATGAGTA
AACTTGGTCTGACAGTTACCAATGCTTAATCAGTGAGGCACCTATCTCAGCGATCTGTCTATTTCGTTCA
TCCATAGTTGCCTGACTCCCCGTCGTGTAGATAACTACGATACGGGAGGGCTTACCATCTGGCCCCAGTG
CTGCAATGATACCGCGAGACCCACGCTCACCGGCTCCAGATTTATCAGCAATAAACCAGCCAGCCGGAAG
GGCCGAGCGCAGAAGTGGTCCTGCAACTTTATCCGCCTCCATCCAGTCTATTAATTGTTGCCGGGAAGCT
AGAGTAAGTAGTTCGCCAGTTAATAGTTTGCGCAACGTTGTTGCCATTGCTACAGGCATCGTGGTGTCAC
GCTCGTCGTTTGGTATGGCTTCATTCAGCTCCGGTTCCCAACGATCAAGGCGAGTTACATGATCCCCCAT
GTTGTGCAAAAAAGCGGTTAGCTCCTTCGGTCCTCCGATCGTTGTCAGAAGTAAGTTGGCCGCAGTGTTA
TCACTCATGGTTATGGCAGCACTGCATAATTCTCTTACTGTCATGCCATCCGTAAGATGCTTTTCTGTGA
CTGGTGAGTACTCAACCAAGTCATTCTGAGAATAGTGTATGCGGCGACCGAGTTGCTCTTGCCCGGCGTC
AATACGGGATAATACCGCGCCACATAGCAGAACTTTAAAAGTGCTCATCATTGGAAAACGTTCTTCGGGG
CGAAAACTCTCAAGGATCTTACCGCTGTTGAGATCCAGTTCGATGTAACCCACTCGTGCACCCAACTGAT
CTTCAGCATCTTTTACTTTCACCAGCGTTTCTGGGTGAGCAAAAACAGGAAGGCAAAATGCCGCAAAAAA
GGGAATAAGGGCGACACGGAAATGTTGAATACTCATACTCTTCCTTTTTCAATATTATTGAAGCATTTAT
CAGGGTTATTGTCTCATGAGCGGATACATATTTGAATGTATTTAGAAAAATAAACAAATAGGGGTTCCGC
GCACATTTCCCCGAAAAGTGCCACCTGACGTCGACGGATCGGGAGATCTCCCGATCCCCTATGGTGCACT
CTCAGTACAATCTGCTCTGATGCCGCATAGTTAAGCCAGTATCTGCTCCCTGCTTGTGTGTTGGAGGTCG
CTGAGTAGTGCGCGAGCAAAATTTAAGCTACAACAAGGCAAGGCTTGACCGACAATTGCATGAAGAATCT
GCTTAGGGTTAGGCGTTTTGCGCTGCTTCGCGATGTACGGGCCAGATATACGCGTT
Features (pLannotate 1.2.2; 20 found; start..end, strand, type, name):
      1..380     +  enhancer       CMV enhancer: human cytomegalovirus immediate early enhancer
    381..584     +  promoter       CMV promoter: human cytomegalovirus (CMV) immediate early promoter
    580..613     +  LTR            5' LTR (truncated) (fragment): truncated 5' long terminal repeat (LTR) from HIV-1
    629..647     +  promoter       T7 promoter: promoter for bacteriophage T7 RNA polymerase
    720..833     +  CDS            STIM1 (fragment): STIM1_HUMAN - Also known as GOK From Homo sapiens (Human).
    819..1319    +  CDS            SAV_STRAV (fragment): Experimental evidence at protein level: Swiss-Prot protein existence level 1. The biological function of streptavidin is not known. Forms a strong non-covalent specific complex with biotin (one molecule of biotin per subunit of streptavidin). From Streptomyces avidinii.
   1412..1641    +  intron         chimeric intron: chimera between introns from adenovirus and immunoglobulin heavy chain genes
   1824..2286    +  misc_feature   IRES: internal ribosome entry site (IRES) of the encephalomyocarditis virus (EMCV)
   2499..3188    +  CDS            Dendra2: Dendra2 is a photoconvertible green fluorescent protein published in 2006, derived from Dendronephthya sp.. It has high acid sensitivity.
   3215..3299    +  CDS            large T antigen (fragment): large T antigen from SV40 (simian virus 40)
   3322..3443    +  polyA_signal   SV40 poly(A) signal: SV40 polyadenylation signal
   3454..3505    +  polyA_signal   SV40 poly(A) signal (fragment): SV40 polyadenylation signal
   3569..3585    -  protein_bind   lac operator: The lac repressor binds to the lac operator to inhibit transcription in E. coli. This inhibition can be relieved by adding lactose or isopropyl-β-D-thiogalactopyranoside (IPTG). lac repressor encoded by lacI
   3593..3623    -  promoter       lac promoter: promoter for the E. coli lac operon
   3638..3659    -  protein_bind   CAP binding site: CAP binding activates transcription in the presence of cAMP. E. coli catabolite activator protein
   3672..3764    -  CDS            lacI (fragment): lac repressor; lacI; The lac repressor binds to the lac operator to inhibit transcription in E. coli. This inhibition can be relieved by adding lactose or isopropyl-β-D-thiogalactopyranoside (IPTG).
   3947..4535    -  rep_origin     ori: high-copy-number ColE1/pMB1/pBR322/pUC origin of replication
   4706..5566    -  CDS            AmpR: β-lactamase; bla; confers resistance to ampicillin, carbenicillin, and related antibiotics
   5567..5671    -  promoter       AmpR promoter: bla
   5730..5782    -  misc_feature   bom (fragment): basis of mobility region from pBR322
