[The description below was written by a language model from this plasmid's Addgene catalogue record and pLannotate feature annotations shown in this document.]
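Description:
pStr-KDEL_APV-SBP-Dendra2-ER-5 is a bicistronic mammalian expression plasmid for the RUSH (retention using selective hooks) assay, built by Gibson cloning into the Str-KDEL_SBP-EGFP-Ecadherin backbone. It is about 5.9 kb, replicates in E. coli from a high-copy ColE1/pUC-type origin, and is selected with ampicillin through the AmpR (β-lactamase) cassette. No mammalian selection marker is annotated, which suggests use by transient transfection.

A single transcription unit runs from the CMV enhancer/promoter to SV40 polyadenylation signals. The catalogue lists T7 and IRES as the "promoters" of the two inserts. In the feature table, however, the T7 promoter is only a short site downstream of CMV that also serves as a sequencing primer site, and the IRES is a translation element rather than a promoter. The first cistron encodes the hook, core streptavidin with a KDEL ER-retention signal. It is preceded by a fragment matching human STIM1, which probably supplies the ER signal peptide, although the record does not say so. A chimeric intron and the EMCV IRES follow, and the IRES drives cap-independent translation of the second cistron, the cargo. The cargo is a synthetic ER-lumen-targeted fusion of streptavidin-binding peptide (SBP) and the green-to-red photoconvertible protein Dendra2, designed to expose an N-terminal APV tripeptide. The annotation tool detected only the Dendra2 portion of this cargo.

In RUSH, the SBP-tagged cargo is held in the ER by binding to the streptavidin hook. Adding biotin competes for that binding and releases the cargo synchronously into the secretory pathway. The associated study examined SURF4-dependent ER-to-Golgi transport, so this construct serves to follow the ER exit kinetics of a soluble cargo bearing the APV N-terminal motif by live fluorescence imaging.
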