Addgene plasmid #170679: pStr-KDEL_APV-SBP-Dendra2-ER-5
Purpose: Expresses ER-targeted streptavidin-KDEL (hook) and SBP-Dendra2 targeted to the ER lumen with an N-terminal APV tripeptide (cargo) for RUSH.
Depositing lab: Ke Xu. Depositing organization: University of California, Berkeley. Publication: SURF4-induced tubular ERGIC selectively expedites ER-to-Golgi transport. Yan R, Chen K, Wang B, Xu K. Dev Cell. 2022 Feb 28;57(4):512-525.e8. doi: 10.1016/j.devcel.2021.12.018. Epub 2022 Jan 19. PubMed 35051356.
Backbone
  Vector backbone: Str-KDEL_SBP-EGFP-Ecadherin
  Backbone manufacturer: Franck Perez Lab (Addgene #65286)
  Backbone size w/o insert (bp): 4407
  Total vector size (bp): 5922
  Vector type: Mammalian Expression
Growth in bacteria
  Bacterial resistance: Ampicillin, 100 μg/mL
  Growth temperature: 37°C
  Growth strain: DH5alpha
  Copy number: High Copy
Gene/Insert 1
  Gene/Insert name: APV-SBP-Dendra2-ER-5
  Species: Synthetic
  Insert size (bp): 903
  Promoter: IRES
  Cloning method: Gibson Cloning
  Sequencing primers: 5′ IRES-F; 3′ SV40pA-R
Gene/Insert 2
  Gene/Insert name: streptavidin-KDEL
  Species: Synthetic
  Insert size (bp): 624
  Promoter: T7
  Cloning method: Unknown
  Sequencing primers: 5′ T7
Terms and licenses: Academic/Nonprofit Terms; Industry Terms: Not Available to Industry
How to cite: pStr-KDEL_APV-SBP-Dendra2-ER-5 was a gift from Ke Xu (Addgene plasmid # 170679 ; http://n2t.net/addgene:170679 ; RRID:Addgene_170679)
